Addgene plasmid #146207: pAc5.1B-lambdaN-HA-DmTral-FAF_E
Purpose: Insect Expression of DmTral-FAF
Depositing lab: Elisa Izaurralde. Depositing organization: Max Planck Institute for Developmental Biology. Publication: Structural basis for the mutually exclusive anchoring of P body components EDC3 and Tral to the DEAD box protein DDX6/Me31B. Tritschler F, Braun JE, Eulalio A, Truffault V, Izaurralde E, Weichenrieder O. Mol Cell. 2009 Mar 13. 33(5):661-8. 10.1016/j.molcel.2009.02.014 PubMed 19285948.
Backbone
  Vector backbone: Unknown
  Vector type: Insect Expression
Growth in bacteria
  Bacterial resistance: Ampicillin, 100 μg/mL
  Growth temperature: 37°C
  Growth strain: DH5alpha
  Copy number: Low Copy
Gene/Insert
  Gene/Insert name: DmTral-FAF (alt names: Trailer Hitch; Dm LSm51)
  Species: D. melanogaster (fly)
  Mutation: three silent mutations A198C, A387G, A1437G and 4 mutations Q279H, E485G, K512R and A605V compared to the sequence given by:NCBI: NM_140328.4 or UniProt Q9VTZ0.
  Entrez Gene: tral (a.k.a. Dmel_CG10686, BEST:GH08269, CG10686, DmLSm15, Dmel\CG10686, LSm15, Lsm15, Scd6p, TRAL, Tral, anon-EST:Posey139, anon-WO0172774.89, anon-WO02059370.24, p67, p70)
  Cloning method: Unknown
Terms and licenses: Academic/Nonprofit Terms; Industry Terms: Not Available to Industry
Depositor comments: Plasmids from this collection were made available to the research community and donated after the lab closed. Please note that the sequence provided by the depositing laboratory may be theoretical/predicted or based on Sanger sequencing results. There may be discrepancies between sequencing results obtained by Addgene and the depositor sequence. If an Addgene verified sequence is not available, please contact before placing your order to request that our lab fully sequence the plasmid.
How to cite: pAc5.1B-lambdaN-HA-DmTral-FAF_E was a gift from Elisa Izaurralde (Addgene plasmid # 146207 ; http://n2t.net/addgene:146207 ; RRID:Addgene_146207)
