[The description below was written by a language model from this plasmid's Addgene catalogue record and pLannotate feature annotations shown in this document.]
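Description:
pAc5.1B-lambdaN-HA-DmTral-FAF_E is a 7,426 nt insect cell expression plasmid. The catalogue lists its backbone as unknown, but the name and annotated parts point to a pAc5.1-type vector. It is propagated in E. coli through a ColE1/pUC-family origin and selected with ampicillin via the β-lactamase gene and its bla promoter. The origin is annotated as a high-copy type, whereas the catalogue describes the plasmid as low copy. A partial tetracycline-resistance fragment and a small piece of SV40 large T antigen also appear in the annotation. These look like backbone remnants rather than functional elements. No marker for selection in insect cells is annotated.

Expression is driven by the constitutive Drosophila melanogaster actin 5C promoter and terminated by an SV40 polyadenylation signal. The reading frame opens with a short fragment of the bacteriophage lambda N protein, followed by an HA epitope and then the Drosophila Trailer Hitch (Tral, also called LSm15) coding sequence. The annotation tool labelled two stretches of this insert by homology to mouse Lsm14a, the mammalian relative of Tral, but the recorded species is fly. The insert carries three silent changes and four amino-acid substitutions (Q279H, E485G, K512R, A605V) relative to the reference sequences. The record does not define the "FAF" designation, which presumably refers to a specific variant or motif of Tral. A V5 tag lies downstream of the insert, though the record does not say whether it is translated in frame.

The lambda N peptide binds boxB RNA hairpins, so fusions of this kind are generally used to tether a protein to a boxB-containing reporter mRNA, with HA allowing detection or immunoprecipitation. The associated study concerns the anchoring of the P-body components EDC3 and Tral to the DEAD-box protein Me31B/DDX6.
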