Features (pLannotate 1.2.2; 12 found; start..end, strand, type, name):
     56..2568    +  promoter       Ac5 promoter: Drosophila melanogaster actin 5C promoter
   2588..2653    +  CDS            N (fragment): REGN_LAMBD - Experimental evidence at protein level: Swiss-Prot protein existence level 1. Plays a role as a transcriptional antitermination factor that allows the virus to initiate its lytic phase. Activates expression of the delayed viral early genes by modifying host RNA polymerase (RNAP) into a form that is resistant to termination signals. This antitermination function requires the host NusA protein which serves to stabilize the interaction between antitermination protein N and host RNA polymerase. From Escherichia phage lambda (Bacteriophage lambda).
   2678..2704    +  CDS            3xHA (fragment): three tandem HA epitope tags
   2717..3004    +  CDS            Lsm14a (fragment): LS14A_MOUSE - Also known as Fam61a, Rap55a. Experimental evidence at protein level: Swiss-Prot protein existence level 1. Essential for formation of P-bodies, cytoplasmic structures that provide storage sites for translationally inactive mRNAs and protect them from degradation. Acts as a repressor of mRNA translation. May play a role in mitotic spindle assembly. From Mus musculus (Mouse).
   3917..4336    +  CDS            Lsm14a (fragment): LS14A_MOUSE - Also known as Fam61a, Rap55a. Experimental evidence at protein level: Swiss-Prot protein existence level 1. Essential for formation of P-bodies, cytoplasmic structures that provide storage sites for translationally inactive mRNAs and protect them from degradation. Acts as a repressor of mRNA translation. May play a role in mitotic spindle assembly. From Mus musculus (Mouse).
   4711..4752    +  CDS            V5 tag: epitope tag from simian virus 5
   4852..4986    -  polyA_signal   SV40 poly(A) signal: SV40 polyadenylation signal
   5009..5093    -  CDS            large T antigen (fragment): large T antigen from SV40 (simian virus 40)
   5094..5564    +  CDS            TcR (fragment): tetracycline efflux protein; tet; confers resistance to tetracycline
   5608..6196    -  rep_origin     ori: high-copy-number ColE1/pMB1/pBR322/pUC origin of replication
   6367..7227    -  CDS            AmpR: β-lactamase; bla; confers resistance to ampicillin, carbenicillin, and related antibiotics
   7228..7332    -  promoter       AmpR promoter: bla
>Addgene plasmid #146207 | pAc5.1B-lambdaN-HA-DmTral-FAF_E | depositor full sequence | sequence record 288652 | Full Sequence
CTTCAAGGAATTAATTCTATATTCTAAAAACACAAATGATACTTCTAAAAAAAATCATGAATGGCATCAA
CTCTGAATCAAATCTTTGCAGATGCACCTACTTCTCATTTCCACTGTCACATCATTTTTCCAGATCTCGC
TGCCTGTTATGTGGCCCACAAACCAAGACACGTTTTATGGCCATTAAAGCTGGCTGATCGTCGCCAAACA
CCAAATACATATCAATATGTACATTCGAGAAAGAAGCGATCAAAGAAGCGTCTTCGGGCGAGTAGGAGAA
TGCGGAGGAGAAGGAGAACGAGCTGATCTAGTATCTCTCCACAATCCAATGCCAACTGACCAACTGGCCA
TATTCGGAGCAATTTGAAGCCAATTTCCATCGCCTGGCGATCGCTCCATTCTTGGCTATATGTTTTTCAC
CGTTCCCGGGGCCATTTTCAAAGACTCGTCGGTAAGATAAGATTGTGTCACTCGCTGTCTCTCTTCATTT
GTCGAAGAATGCTGAGGAATTTCGCGATGACGTCGGCGAGTATTTTGAAGAATGAGAATAATTTGTATTT
ATACGAAAATCAGTTAGTGGAATTTTCTACAAAAACATGTTATCTATAGATAATTTTGTTGCAAAATATG
TTGACTATGACAAAGATTGTATGTATATACCTTTAATGTATTCTCATTTTCTTATGTATTTATAATGGCA
ATGATGATACTGATGATATTTTAAGATGATGCCAGACCACAGGCTGATTTCTGCGTCTTTTGCCGAACGC
AGTGCATGTGCGGTTGTTGTTTTTTGGAATAGTTTCAATTTTCGGACTGTCCGCTTTGATTTCAGTTTCT
TGGCTTATTCAAAAAGCAAAGTAAAGCCAAAAAAGCGAGATGGCAATACCAAATGCGGCAAAACGGTAGT
GGAAGGAAAGGGGTGCGGGGCAGCGGAAGGAAGGGTGGGGCGGGGCGTGGCGGGGTCTGTGGCTGGGCGC
GACGTCACCGACGTTGGAGCCACTCCTTTGACCATGTGTGCGTGTGTGTATTATTCGTGTCTCGCCACTC
GCCGGTTGTTTTTTTCTTTTTATCTCGCTCTCTCTAGCGCCATCTCGTACGCATGCTCAACGCACCGCAT
GTTGCCGTGTCCTTTATGCGTCATTTTGGCTCGAAATAGGCAATTATTTAAACAAAGATTAGTCAACGAA
AACGCTAAAATAAATAAGTCTACAATATGGTTACTTATTGCCATGTGTGTGCAGCCAACGATAGCAACAA
AAGCAACAACACAGTGGCTTTCCCTCTTTCACTTTTTGTTTGCAAGCGCGTGCGAGCAAGACGGCACGAC
CGGCAAACGCAATTACGCTGACAAAGAGCAGACGAAGTTTTGGCCGAAAAACATCAAGGCGCCTGATACG
AATGCATTTGCAATAACAATTGCGATATTTAATATTGTTTATGAAGCTGTTTGACTTCAAAACACACAAA
AAAAAAAATAAAACAAATTATTTGAAAGAGAATTAGGAATCGGACAGCTTATCGTTACGGGCTAACAGCA
CACCGAGACGAAATAGCTTACCTGACGTCACAGCCTCTGGAAGAACTGCCGCCAAGCAGAGAGAGAGAGA
AAAAGAGGGAGAGCAGCTTAGACCGCATGTGCTTGTGTGTGAGGCGTCTCTCTCTTCGTCTCCTGTTTGC
GCAAACGCATAGACTGCACTGAGAAAATCGATTACCTATTTTTTATGAATGAATATTTGCACTATTACTA
TTCAAAACTATTAAGATAGCAATCACATTCAATAGCCAAATACTATACCACCTGAGCGATGCAACGAAAT
GATCAATTTGAGCAAAAATGCTGCATATTTAGGACGGCATCATTATAGAAATGCTTCTTGCTGTGTACTT
TTCTCTCGTCTGGCAGCTGTTTCGCCGTTATTGTTAAAACCGGCTTAAGTTAGGTGTGTTTTCTACGACT
AGTGATGCCCCTACTAGAAGATGTGTGTTGCACAAATGTCCCTGAATAACCAATTTGAAGTGCAGATAGC
AGTAAACGTAAGCTAATATGAATATTATTTAACTGTAATGTTTTAATATCGCTGGACATTACTAATAAAC
CCACTATAAACACATGTACATATGTATGTTTTGGCATACAATGAGTAGTTGGGGAAAAAATGTGTAAAAG
CACCGTGACCATCACAGCATAAAGATAACCAGCTGAAGTATCGAATATGAGTAACCCCCAAATTGAATCA
CATGCCGCAACTGATAGGACCCATGGAAGTACACTCTTCATGGCGATATACAAGACACACACAAGCACGA
ACACCCAGTTGCGGAGGAAATTCTCCGTAAATGAAAACCCAATCGGCGAACAATTCATACCCATATATGG
TAAAAGTTTTGAACGCGACTTGAGAGCGGAGAGCATTGCGGCTGATAAGGTTTTAGCGCTAAGCGGGCTT
TATAAAACGGGCTGCGGGACCAGTTTTCATATCACTACCGTTTGAGTTCTTGTGCTGTGTGGATACTCCT
CCCGACACAAAGCCGCTCCATCAGCCAGCAGTCGTCTAATCCAGAGACCCCGGATCGGGGTACCAACATG
GACGCACAAACACGACGACGTGAGCGTCGCGCTGAGAAACAAGCTCAATGGAAAGCTGCAAACGGTGGAT
CTCCTCCACATATGGCTTACCCATACGATGTTCCAGATTACGCTCCTCCAAGCTTGATGAGCGGGGGATT
ACCGGAGTTGGGCTCCAAAATCAGCCTCATTTCCAAGGCGGACATTCGATACGAGGGCCGCCTGTACACG
GTGGATCCGCAGGAGTGCACCATTGCGCTCTCGAGTGTGCGATCCTTCGGTACAGAAGATCGGGACACCC
AGTTCCAGATAGCGCCGCAATCGCAGATCTACGACTACATCCTCTTCCGTGGCTCGGACATCAAGGACAT
TCGCGTTGTCAACAACCACACGCTGCCGCACCACAATGACCCGGCGATCATGCAGGCGCAGCTCCAGAAC
GGACCGCCCCAGATGCCGCAGCACTTCCCCATGCCCAGCGGGATGAGCGGTCCGCCGCAGCAGCAACAGG
TGCCGTCGCAGCAACCGCCCCAGATGCCAAGCGGTGGAGGCAGTGGTGGTGCTGGTGGAGCAGGAGCTCC
TGGCGGCGGCGGACCCGGCTACGGCAATGGCAATCCGTTCGGCAACCTCGGCGGTCCCAATCTGGCCAAC
ATGGTGGGCAATGCGGGCGGATCGCTTGCACCCGGTTCCGGTGCTCCGGGCAGCGGACCCTTCATGCACA
TCGGTGGCAATCAGCAGCAACCGAAGCCCCAGCAGCAGAAACAGCCAAACATGCTGGCCGGTGCCTCGCG
ATCGACGACGCCCATTAGCCTGATTGTGAGTCCCACGGCGGAGCTGACTCAGCAGCAGCAGCTGCACCAG
CAACAGAACGCTGGCCAGGGTGGCAACGGACGCGATGCAGGACATAAGCGCCAGAACCACCAGCAGCAAC
AGAATCAGCAGCATCAGCAACGTGGCGGACCCAGCCACAACAATATGCAGCATCAGCAGCAACGAGGCGG
CGGCAGTGGAACGGACTTCTATAACCAGCAGCGGGATCGTCGGGACTCCGGACGTCAAATGGACAACAAC
TATAGCAACAACTACAACAACAATAATAATAATCAGCGCAATCGCGGCGGCGGCAACGGAATGCAACAGC
AGCAGCGAGGAGGAAACGGCGGCAGCGGCGGCGGCGGTGGAAACGGAGGTGGAAACAACCCGGCCTGGAA
CATGCATCGCGGCAACCAGAACTCGAACAACATGATGAACATGCGCAACCGCGGCATGGGATCCCGCGGC
CCCATGCGACCCAATCAGGGCTATCGTCCGCAGTCGGCCAATAATCAGAACAAGCCGCGGAACAAGATCA
AGTTCGAGGGCGACTTCGCGTTCGAGCAGGCAAACAACAAGTTCGAGGAACTGCGCTCCCAACTGGCCAA
GCTCAAGGTGGCCGAGGATGGTGCACCCAAGCCAGCCACCAATGCAACGGCCGCCACTGCAACTGCAACC
AATGAGCAGGTGGGTGAGAAGGTTGAAGGCGTTCACACACTGAATGGCGAGACCGACAAGAAGGATGATT
CTGGCAACGAGACCGGCGCTGGGGAGCACGAGCCTGAGGGGGATGATGTTGCTGTGTGCTACGACAAGAC
CAAATCGTTCTTCGACAACATCTCGTGCGAGGCTGCCCAGGATCGCAGCAGGAACAAGAAGAACGATTGG
CGCCAGGAGCGCAAGTTGAACACGGAGACCTTCGGAGTGTCCTCCACACGACGTGGCAGTTACCGCGGAC
GCAACCAATACTACAACAATAATGGCAACGGCGGCATTAACTCGGGATATGGAGGAGCGCCAGGCTACAA
CAGGAACAATTATCGCATGGGTGGCGGCGGCGGAAACTTCCGAAACAGGAGCAACAATCGCAACAACGGC
GGCGGTCGTGGCGGAAACGGAATGCCAAACATCACCAATGGCAACACGGTTGCTGCGCTGAAGGCGGCCA
ACAATGCTGCTGGCCACGGATCCAATGCCACGGACTCCAGTGCACCAAATGCCACAACCGCGACGACAAA
GTCGACGTCCCTCTTGCCAGAGCAGACGCAACAGGTGGCGGCAGTTTCACAATAGGCGGCCGCTCGAGTC
TAGAGGGCCCGCGGTTCGAAGGTAAGCCTATCCCTAACCCTCTCCTCGGTCTCGATTCTACGCGTACCGG
TCATCATCACCATCACCATTGAGTTTAAACCCGCTGATCAGCCTCGACTGTGCCTTCTAAGGCCTGAGCT
CGCTGATCAGCCTCGATCGAGGATCCAGACATGATAAGATACATTGATGAGTTTGGACAAACCACAACTA
GAATGCAGTGAAAAAAATGCTTTATTTGTGAAATTTGTGATGCTATTGCTTTATTTGTAACCATTATAAG
CTGCAATAAACAAGTTAACAACAACAATTGCATTCATTTTATGTTTCAGGTTCAGGGGGAGGTGTGGGAG
GTTTTTTAAAGCAAGTAAAACCTCTACAAATGTGGTATGGCTGATTATGATCAGTCGACCGATGCCCTTG
AGAGCCTTCAACCCAGTCAGCTCCTTCCGGTGGGCGCGGGGCATGACTATCGTCGCCGCACTTATGACTG
TCTTCTTTATCATGCAACTCGTAGGACAGGTGCCGGCAGCGCTCTGGGTCATTTTCGGCGAGGACCGCTT
TCGCTGGAGCGCGACGATGATCGGCCTGTCGCTTGCGGTATTCGGAATCTTGCACGCCCTCGCTCAAGCC
TTCGTCACTGGTCCCGCCACCAAACGTTTCGGCGAGAAGCAGGCCATTATCGCCGGCATGGCGGCCGACG
CGCTGGGCTACGTCTTGCTGGCGTTCGCGACGCGAGGCTGGATGGCCTTCCCCATTATGATTCTTCTCGC
TTCCGGCGGCATCGGGATGCCCGCGTTGCAGGCCATGCTGTCCAGGCAGGTAGATGACGACCATCAGGGA
CAGCTTCAAGGATCGCTCGCGGCTCTTACCAGCCAGCAAAAGGCCAGGAACCGTAAAAAGGCCGCGTTGC
TGGCGTTTTTCCATAGGCTCCGCCCCCCTGACGAGCATCACAAAAATCGACGCTCAAGTCAGAGGTGGCG
AAACCCGACAGGACTATAAAGATACCAGGCGTTTCCCCCTGGAAGCTCCCTCGTGCGCTCTCCTGTTCCG
ACCCTGCCGCTTACCGGATACCTGTCCGCCTTTCTCCCTTCGGGAAGCGTGGCGCTTTCTCAATGCTCAC
GCTGTAGGTATCTCAGTTCGGTGTAGGTCGTTCGCTCCAAGCTGGGCTGTGTGCACGAACCCCCCGTTCA
GCCCGACCGCTGCGCCTTATCCGGTAACTATCGTCTTGAGTCCAACCCGGTAAGACACGACTTATCGCCA
CTGGCAGCAGCCACTGGTAACAGGATTAGCAGAGCGAGGTATGTAGGCGGTGCTACAGAGTTCTTGAAGT
GGTGGCCTAACTACGGCTACACTAGAAGGACAGTATTTGGTATCTGCGCTCTGCTGAAGCCAGTTACCTT
CGGAAAAAGAGTTGGTAGCTCTTGATCCGGCAAACAAACCACCGCTGGTAGCGGTGGTTTTTTTGTTTGC
AAGCAGCAGATTACGCGCAGAAAAAAAGGATCTCAAGAAGATCCTTTGATCTTTTCTACGGGGTCTGACG
CTCAGTGGAACGAAAACTCACGTTAAGGGATTTTGGTCATGAGATTATCAAAAAGGATCTTCACCTAGAT
CCTTTTAAATTAAAAATGAAGTTTTAAATCAATCTAAAGTATATATGAGTAAACTTGGTCTGACAGTTAC
CAATGCTTAATCAGTGAGGCACCTATCTCAGCGATCTGTCTATTTCGTTCATCCATAGTTGCCTGACTCC
CCGTCGTGTAGATAACTACGATACGGGAGGGCTTACCATCTGGCCCCAGTGCTGCAATGATACCGCGAGA
CCCACGCTCACCGGCTCCAGATTTATCAGCAATAAACCAGCCAGCCGGAAGGGCCGAGCGCAGAAGTGGT
CCTGCAACTTTATCCGCCTCCATCCAGTCTATTAATTGTTGCCGGGAAGCTAGAGTAAGTAGTTCGCCAG
TTAATAGTTTGCGCAACGTTGTTGCCATTGCTGCAGGCATCGTGGTGTCACGCTCGTCGTTTGGTATGGC
TTCATTCAGCTCCGGTTCCCAACGATCAAGGCGAGTTACATGATCCCCCATGTTGTGCAAAAAAGCGGTT
AGCTCCTTCGGTCCTCCGATCGTTGTCAGAAGTAAGTTGGCCGCAGTGTTATCACTCATGGTTATGGCAG
CACTGCATAATTCTCTTACTGTCATGCCATCCGTAAGATGCTTTTCTGTGACTGGTGAGTACTCAACCAA
GTCATTCTGAGAATAGTGTATGCGGCGACCGAGTTGCTCTTGCCCGGCGTCAACACGGGATAATACCGCG
CCACATAGCAGAACTTTAAAAGTGCTCATCATTGGAAAACGTTCTTCGGGGCGAAAACTCTCAAGGATCT
TACCGCTGTTGAGATCCAGTTCGATGTAACCCACTCGTGCACCCAACTGATCTTCAGCATCTTTTACTTT
CACCAGCGTTTCTGGGTGAGCAAAAACAGGAAGGCAAAATGCCGCAAAAAAGGGAATAAGGGCGACACGG
AAATGTTGAATACTCATACTCTTCCTTTTTCAATATTATTGAAGCATTTATCAGGGTTATTGTCTCATGA
GCGGATACATATTTGAATGTATTTAGAAAAATAAACAAATAGGGGTTCCGCGCACATTTCCCCGAAAAGT
GCCACCTGACGTCTAAGAAACCATTATTATCATGACATTAACCTATAAAAATAGGCGTATCACGAGGCCC
TTTCGT
